Addgene plasmid #12245: pLOX-TERT-iresTK
Purpose: 2nd generation lentiviral vector for reversible immortalization of human primary cells
Depositing lab: Didier Trono. Depositing organization: Swiss Federal Institute of Technology (EPFL). Publication: Reversible immortalization of human primary cells by lentivector-mediated transfer of specific genes. Salmon P, Oberholzer J, Occhiodoro T, Morel P, Lou J, Trono D. Mol Ther. 2000 Oct . 2(4):404-14. 10.1006/mthe.2000.0141 PubMed 11020357.
Backbone
  Vector backbone: pHR'
  Backbone size w/o insert (bp): 13115
  Vector type: Mammalian Expression, Lentiviral, Cre/Lox
Growth in bacteria
  Bacterial resistance: Ampicillin, 100 μg/mL
  Growth temperature: 37°C
  Growth strain: Stbl3
  Growth instructions: Use Stbl3 or HB101 to reduce chance of recombination. Grow at 37C
  Copy number: High Copy
Gene/Insert
  Gene/Insert name: TERT, HSV1-TK (alt names: TERT; HSV-1 thymidine kinase)
  Species: H. sapiens (human)
  Mutation: LoxP in 3' LTR.
  Entrez Gene: TERT (a.k.a. CMM9, DKCA2, DKCB4, EST2, PFBMFT1, TCS1, TP2, TRT, hEST2, hTRT)
  Cloning method: Restriction Enzyme
  Sequencing primers: 5′ CMV Fwd for hTert; 3′ SP6 primer rev for LoxP
Terms and licenses: Academic/Nonprofit Terms; Industry Terms: Not Available to Industry
Depositor comments: CMV promoter is upstream of the bicistronic coding cassette with hTert and HSV1-TK. During reverse transcription U3 region of the 3'LTR, with LoxP, is duplicated; LoxP sites end up flanking the genome of the integrated provirus. Upon expression of Cre, provirus is excised. Please visit the Trono lab http://tronolab.epfl.ch for cloning strategies, protocols, publications, and more.
How to cite: pLOX-TERT-iresTK was a gift from Didier Trono (Addgene plasmid # 12245 ; http://n2t.net/addgene:12245 ; RRID:Addgene_12245)
