[The description below was written by a language model from this plasmid's Addgene catalogue record and pLannotate feature annotations shown in this document.]
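Description:
pLOX-TERT-iresTK is a second-generation HIV-1-based lentiviral transfer vector built on the pHR' backbone and designed for reversible immortalization of human primary cells. It is propagated in E. coli as a high-copy plasmid through a ColE1/pUC-type origin with ampicillin resistance (AmpR); recombination-reducing strains are recommended because of the repeated LTR sequences. The plasmid backbone outside the viral region also carries legacy elements, including an SV40 promoter followed by gpt fragments, SV40 small t intron and poly(A) sequences, and remnants of pBR322 (TcR, bom, rop fragments), none of which are part of the transferred genome.

Between the LTRs, the vector contains the HIV-1 packaging signal Ψ, a partial gag sequence and the Rev response element, which together allow Rev-dependent export and encapsidation of the genomic RNA when packaging functions are supplied in trans. The payload is a bicistronic cassette driven by the CMV immediate-early enhancer/promoter: human telomerase reverse transcriptase (hTERT), followed by an EMCV IRES and herpes simplex virus 1 thymidine kinase, which the feature annotation identifies as a truncated ΔTK form. hTERT prevents telomere shortening and extends proliferative capacity, while TK renders transduced cells sensitive to nucleoside analogues such as ganciclovir.

A single loxP site sits in the U3 region of the 3' LTR. Because this region is copied to the 5' LTR during reverse transcription, the integrated provirus ends up flanked by loxP sites, so Cre expression excises it and removes the immortalizing gene. Cells that retain the provirus still express TK, which in principle allows them to be eliminated by drug treatment.
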