Features (pLannotate 1.2.2; 33 found; start..end, strand, type, name):
     91..420     +  CDS            nef (fragment): NEF_HV1BR - Experimental evidence at protein level: Swiss-Prot protein existence level 1. Extracellular Nef protein targets CD4(+) T-lymphocytes for apoptosis by interacting with CXCR4 surface receptors (PubMed:14990729). From Human immunodeficiency virus type 1 group M subtype B (isolate BRU/LAI) (HIV-1).
    468..725     +  LTR            5' LTR (truncated): truncated 5' long terminal repeat (LTR) from HIV-1
    772..897     +  misc_feature   HIV-1 Ψ: packaging signal of human immunodeficiency virus type 1
    881..1244    +  CDS            HIV-1 gag (fragment): gag protein from human immunodeficiency virus 1; gag
   1390..1623    +  misc_feature   RRE: The Rev response element (RRE) of HIV-1 allows for Rev-dependent mRNA export from the nucleus to the cytoplasm.
   2000..2100    +  CDS            Rev (fragment): human immunodeficiency virus 1 (HIV-1) Rev protein; rev; enhances nuclear export of unspliced and incompletely spliced viral mRNAs
   2101..2121    -  misc_feature   MCS (fragment): pBluescript multiple cloning site
   2131..2434    +  enhancer       CMV enhancer: human cytomegalovirus immediate early enhancer
   2435..2638    +  promoter       CMV promoter: human cytomegalovirus (CMV) immediate early promoter
   2782..6180    +  CDS            hTERT: human telomerase reverse transcriptase, the catalytic subunit of telomerase; TERT; prevents telomere shortening and allows postsenescent cells to proliferate beyond crisis (Counter et al., 1998); also known as EST2
   6233..6694    +  misc_feature   IRES: internal ribosome entry site (IRES) of the encephalomyocarditis virus (EMCV)
   6699..6764    -  CDS            UL24_HHV11 (fragment): Experimental evidence at protein level: Swiss-Prot protein existence level 1. May participate in nuclear egress of viral particles. Plays a role in the dispersal of several host nucleolar proteins including NCL/nucleolin and NPM1. Since deletion of host NCL/nucleolin negatively impact on nuclear egress, UL24 supposedly acts on this process through its effect on host nucleoli. From Human herpesvirus 1 (strain 17) (HHV-1) (Human herpes simplex virus 1).
   6834..7829    +  CDS            ΔTK: truncated herpes simplex virus thymidine kinase (Salomon et al., 1995) confers sensitivity to nucleoside analogs such as acyclovir or ganciclovir
   7839..7964    +  CDS            nef (fragment): NEF_HV1BR - Experimental evidence at protein level: Swiss-Prot protein existence level 1. Extracellular Nef protein targets CD4(+) T-lymphocytes for apoptosis by interacting with CXCR4 surface receptors (PubMed:14990729). From Human immunodeficiency virus type 1 group M subtype B (isolate BRU/LAI) (HIV-1).
   7985..8018    +  protein_bind   loxP: Cre-mediated recombination occurs in the 8-bp core sequence (GCATACAT). Cre recombinase
   8038..8218    +  LTR            5' LTR (truncated): truncated 5' long terminal repeat (LTR) from HIV-1
   8243..8261    -  promoter       SP6 promoter: promoter for bacteriophage SP6 RNA polymerase
   8489..8768    +  CDS            TcR (fragment): tetracycline efflux protein; tet; confers resistance to tetracycline
   8769..8817    -  misc_feature   bom (fragment): basis of mobility region from pBR322
   8919..8954    -  CDS            rop (fragment): Rop protein, which maintains plasmids at low copy number; rop
   9049..9153    +  promoter       AmpR promoter: bla
   9154..10014   +  CDS            AmpR: β-lactamase; bla; confers resistance to ampicillin, carbenicillin, and related antibiotics
  10185..10773   +  rep_origin     ori: high-copy-number ColE1/pMB1/pBR322/pUC origin of replication
  10956..11012   +  CDS            lacI (fragment): lac repressor; lacI; The lac repressor binds to the lac operator to inhibit transcription in E. coli. This inhibition can be relieved by adding lactose or isopropyl-β-D-thiogalactopyranoside (IPTG).
  11019..11348   +  promoter       SV40 promoter: SV40 enhancer and early promoter
  11548..11667   +  CDS            gpt (fragment): XGPT_ECOLI - Also known as gpp, gxu. Experimental evidence at protein level: Swiss-Prot protein existence level 1. Purine salvage pathway enzyme that catalyzes the transfer of the ribosyl-5-phosphate group from 5-phospho-alpha-D-ribose 1- diphosphate (PRPP) to the N9 position of the 6-oxopurines guanine and xanthine to form the corresponding ribonucleotides GMP (guanosine 5'- monophosphate) and XMP (xanthosine 5'-monophosphate), with the release of PPi. To a lesser extent, also acts on hypoxanthine (PubMed:9100006, PubMed:3886014). Does not ribophosphorylate adenine (PubMed:3886014). From Esch
  11667..12002   +  CDS            gpt (fragment): XGPT_ECOLI - Also known as gpp, gxu. Experimental evidence at protein level: Swiss-Prot protein existence level 1. Purine salvage pathway enzyme that catalyzes the transfer of the ribosyl-5-phosphate group from 5-phospho-alpha-D-ribose 1- diphosphate (PRPP) to the N9 position of the 6-oxopurines guanine and xanthine to form the corresponding ribonucleotides GMP (guanosine 5'- monophosphate) and XMP (xanthosine 5'-monophosphate), with the release of PPi. To a lesser extent, also acts on hypoxanthine (PubMed:9100006, PubMed:3886014). Does not ribophosphorylate adenine (PubMed:3886014). From Esch
  12097..12402   +  CDS            frsA (fragment): FRSA_ECOLI - Also known as yafA. Experimental evidence at protein level: Swiss-Prot protein existence level 1. Catalyzes the hydrolysis of esters (PubMed:15808744). Displays esterase activity toward pNP-butyrate (PubMed:15808744). May stimulate mixed-acid fermentation by acting as a fermentation/respiration switch that down-regulates respiration and up- regulates fermentation rates (PubMed:15169777). From Escherichia coli (strain K12).
  12406..12480   +  CDS            small t antigen (fragment): SV40 (simian virus 40) small t antigen
  12482..12547   +  intron         small t intron: SV40 (simian virus 40) small t antigen intron
  12677..12697   +  CDS            SV40 NLS: nuclear localization signal of SV40 (simian virus 40) large T antigen
  13016..13099   +  CDS            large T antigen (fragment): large T antigen from SV40 (simian virus 40)
  13122..13256   +  polyA_signal   SV40 poly(A) signal: SV40 polyadenylation signal
>Addgene plasmid #12245 | pLOX-TERT-iresTK | addgene full sequence | sequence record 427415 | Addgene NGS Result
GGTTTCATTTACTCTAAACCTGTGATTCCTCTGAATTATTTTCATTTTAAAGAAATTGTATTTGTTAAAT
ATGTACTACAAACTTAGTAGTTGGAAGGGCTAATTCACTCCCAAAGAAGACAAGATATCCTTGATCTGTG
GATCTACCACACACAAGGCTACTTCCCTGATTAGCAGAACTACACACCAGGGCCAGGGGTCAGATATCCA
CTGACCTTTGGATGGTGCTACAAGCTAGTACCAGTTGAGCCAGATAAGGTAGAAGAGGCCAATAAAGGAG
AGAACACCAGCTTGTTACACCCTGTGAGCCTGCATGGGATGGATGACCCGGAGAGAGAAGTGTTAGAGTG
GAGGTTTGACAGCCGCCTAGCATTTCATCACGTGGCCCGAGAGCTGCATCCGGAGTACTTCAAGAACTGC
TGATATCGAGCTTGCTACAAGGGACTTTCCGCTGGGGACTTTCCAGGGAGGCGTGGCCTGGGCGGGACTG
GGGAGTGGCGAGCCCTCAGATCCTGCATATAAGCAGCTGCTTTTTGCCTGTACTGGGTCTCTCTGGTTAG
ACCAGATCTGAGCCTGGGAGCTCTCTGGCTAACTAGGGAACCCACTGCTTAAGCCTCAATAAAGCTTGCC
TTGAGTGCTTCAAGTAGTGTGTGCCCGTCTGTTGTGTGACTCTGGTAACTAGAGATCCCTCAGACCCTTT
TAGTCAGTGTGGAAAATCTCTAGCAGTGGCGCCCGAACAGGGACTTGAAAGCGAAAGGGAAACCAGAGGA
GCTCTCTCGACGCAGGACTCGGCTTGCTGAAGCGCGCACGGCAAGAGGCGAGGGGCGGCGACTGGTGAGT
ACGCCAAAAATTTTGACTAGCGGAGGCTAGAAGGAGAGAGATGGGTGCGAGAGCGTCAGTATTAAGCGGG
GGAGAATTAGATCGCGATGGGAAAAAATTCGGTTAAGGCCAGGGGGAAAGAAAAAATATAAATTAAAACA
TATAGTATGGGCAAGCAGGGAGCTAGAACGATTCGCAGTTAATCCTGGCCTGTTAGAAACATCAGAAGGC
TGTAGACAAATACTGGGACAGCTACAACCATCCCTTCAGACAGGATCAGAAGAACTTAGATCATTATATA
ATACAGTAGCAACCCTCTATTGTGTGCATCAAAGGATAGAGATAAAAGACACCAAGGAAGCTTTAGACAA
GATAGAGGAAGAGCAAAACAAAAGTAAGACCACCGCACAGCAAGCGGCCGCTGATCTTCAGACCTGGAGG
AGGAGATATGAGGGACAATTGGAGAAGTGAATTATATAAATATAAAGTAGTAAAAATTGAACCATTAGGA
GTAGCACCCACCAAGGCAAAGAGAAGAGTGGTGCAGAGAGAAAAAAGAGCAGTGGGAATAGGAGCTTTGT
TCCTTGGGTTCTTGGGAGCAGCAGGAAGCACTATGGGCGCAGCGTCAATGACGCTGACGGTACAGGCCAG
ACAATTATTGTCTGGTATAGTGCAGCAGCAGAACAATTTGCTGAGGGCTATTGAGGCGCAACAGCATCTG
TTGCAACTCACAGTCTGGGGCATCAAGCAGCTCCAGGCAAGAATCCTGGCTGTGGAAAGATACCTAAAGG
ATCAACAGCTCCTGGGGATTTGGGGTTGCTCTGGAAAACTCATTTGCACCACTGCTGTGCCTTGGAATGC
TAGTTGGAGTAATAAATCTCTGGAACAGATTTGGAATCACACGACCTGGATGGAGTGGGACAGAGAAATT
AACAATTACACAAGCTTAATACACTCCTTAATTGAAGAATCGCAAAACCAGCAAGAAAAGAATGAACAAG
AATTATTGGAATTAGATAAATGGGCAAGTTTGTGGAATTGGTTTAACATAACAAATTGGCTGTGGTATAT
AAAATTATTCATAATGATAGTAGGAGGCTTGGTAGGTTTAAGAATAGTTTTTGCTGTACTTTCTATAGTG
AATAGAGTTAGGCAGGGATATTCACCATTATCGTTTCAGACCCACCTCCCAACCCCGAGGGGACCCGACA
GGCCCGAAGGAATAGAAGAAGAAGGTGGAGAGAGAGACAGAGACAGATCCATTCGATTAGTGAACGGATC
TCGACGGTATCGATAAGCTTGGGAGTTCCGCGTTACATAACTTACGGTAAATGGCCCGCCTGGCTGACCG
CCCAACGACCCCCGCCCATTGACGTCAATAATGACGTATGTTCCCATAGTAACGCCAATAGGGACTTTCC
ATTGACGTCAATGGGTGGAGTATTTACGGTAAACTGCCCACTTGGCAGTACATCAAGTGTATCATATGCC
AAGTACGCCCCCTATTGACGTCAATGACGGTAAATGGCCCGCCTGGCATTATGCCCAGTACATGACCTTA
TGGGACTTTCCTACTTGGCAGTACATCTACGTATTAGTCATCGCTATTACCATGGTGATGCGGTTTTGGC
AGTACATCAATGGGCGTGGATAGCGGTTTGACTCACGGGGATTTCCAAGTCTCCACCCCATTGACGTCAA
TGGGAGTTTGTTTTGGCACCAAAATCAACGGGACTTTCCAAAATGTCGTAACAACTCCGCCCCATTGACG
CAAATGGGCGGTAGGCGTGTACGGTGGGAGGTCTATATAAGCAGAGCTCGTTTAGTGAACCGTCAGATCG
CCTGGAGACGCCATCCACGCTGTTTTGACCTCCATAGAAGACACCGACTCTAGCTAGAGGATCTACTAGT
GAATTCGTCCTGCTGCGCACGTGGGAAGCCCTGGCCCCGGCCACCCCCGCGATGCCGCGCGCTCCCCGCT
GCCGAGCCGTGCGCTCCCTGCTGCGCAGCCACTACCGCGAGGTGCTGCCGCTGGCCACGTTCGTGCGGCG
CCTGGGGCCCCAGGGCTGGCGGCTGGTGCAGCGCGGGGACCCGGCGGCTTTCCGCGCGCTGGTGGCCCAG
TGCCTGGTGTGCGTGCCCTGGGACGCACGGCCGCCCCCCGCCGCCCCCTCCTTCCGCCAGGTGTCCTGCC
TGAAGGAGCTGGTGGCCCGAGTGCTGCAGAGGCTGTGCGAGCGCGGCGCGAAGAACGTGCTGGCCTTCGG
CTTCGCGCTGCTGGACGGGGCCCGCGGGGGCCCCCCCGAGGCCTTCACCACCAGCGTGCGCAGCTACCTG
CCCAACACGGTGACCGACGCACTGCGGGGGAGCGGGGCGTGGGGGCTGCTGCTGCGCCGCGTGGGCGACG
ACGTGCTGGTTCACCTGCTGGCACGCTGCGCGCTCTTTGTGCTGGTGGCTCCCAGCTGCGCCTACCAGGT
GTGCGGGCCGCCGCTGTACCAGCTCGGCGCTGCCACTCAGGCCCGGCCCCCGCCACACGCTAGTGGACCC
CGAAGGCGTCTGGGATGCGAACGGGCCTGGAACCATAGCGTCAGGGAGGCCGGGGTCCCCCTGGGCCTGC
CAGCCCCGGGTGCGAGGAGGCGCGGGGGCAGTGCCAGCCGAAGTCTGCCGTTGCCCAAGAGGCCCAGGCG
TGGCGCTGCCCCTGAGCCGGAGCGGACGCCCGTTGGGCAGGGGTCCTGGGCCCACCCGGGCAGGACGCGT
GGACCGAGTGACCGTGGTTTCTGTGTGGTGTCACCTGCCAGACCCGCCGAAGAAGCCACCTCTTTGGAGG
GTGCGCTCTCTGGCACGCGCCACTCCCACCCATCCGTGGGCCGCCAGCACCACGCGGGCCCCCCATCCAC
ATCGCGGCCACCACGTCCCTGGGACACGCCTTGTCCCCCGGTGTACGCCGAGACCAAGCACTTCCTCTAC
TCCTCAGGCGACAAGGAGCAGCTGCGGCCCTCCTTCCTACTCAGCTCTCTGAGGCCCAGCCTGACTGGCG
CTCGGAGGCTCGTGGAGACCATCTTTCTGGGTTCCAGGCCCTGGATGCCAGGGACTCCCCGCAGGTTGCC
CCGCCTGCCCCAGCGCTACTGGCAAATGCGGCCCCTGTTTCTGGAGCTGCTTGGGAACCACGCGCAGTGC
CCCTACGGGGTGCTCCTCAAGACGCACTGCCCGCTGCGAGCTGCGGTCACCCCAGCAGCCGGTGTCTGTG
CCCGGGAGAAGCCCCAGGGCTCTGTGGCGGCCCCCGAGGAGGAGGACACAGACCCCCGTCGCCTGGTGCA
GCTGCTCCGCCAGCACAGCAGCCCCTGGCAGGTGTACGGCTTCGTGCGGGCCTGCCTGCGCCGGCTGGTG
CCCCCAGGCCTCTGGGGCTCCAGGCACAACGAACGCCGCTTCCTCAGGAACACCAAGAAGTTCATCTCCC
TGGGGAAGCATGCCAAGCTCTCGCTGCAGGAGCTGACGTGGAAGATGAGCGTGCGGGGCTGCGCTTGGCT
GCGCAGGAGCCCAGGGGTTGGCTGTGTTCCGGCCGCAGAGCACCGTCTGCGTGAGGAGATCCTGGCCAAG
TTCCTGCACTGGCTGATGAGTGTGTACGTCGTCGAGCTGCTCAGGTCTTTCTTTTATGTCACGGAGACCA
CGTTTCAAAAGAACAGGCTCTTTTTCTACCGGAAGAGTGTCTGGAGCAAGTTGCAAAGCATTGGAATCAG
ACAGCACTTGAAGAGGGTGCAGCTGCGGGAGCTGTCGGAAGCAGAGGTCAGGCAGCATCGGGAAGCCAGG
CCCGCCCTGCTGACGTCCAGACTCCGCTTCATCCCCAAGCCTGACGGGCTGCGGCCGATTGTGAACATGG
ACTACGTCGTGGGAGCCAGAACGTTCCGCAGAGAAAAGAGGGCCGAGCGTCTCACCTCGAGGGTGAAGGC
ACTGTTCAGCGTGCTCAACTACGAGCGGGCGCGGCGCCCCGGCCTCCTGGGCGCCTCTGTGCTGGGCCTG
GACGATATCCACAGGGCCTGGCGCACCTTCGTGCTGCGTGTGCGGGCCCAGGACCCGCCGCCTGAGCTGT
ACTTTGTCAAGGTGGATGTGACGGGCGCGTACGACACCATCCCCCAGGACAGGCTCACGGAGGTCATCGC
CAGCATCATCAAACCCCAGAACACGTACTGCGTGCGTCGGTATGCCGTGGTCCAGAAGGCCGCCCATGGG
CACGTCCGCAAGGCCTTCAAGAGCCACGTCTCTACCTTGACAGACCTCCAGCCGTACATGCGACAGTTCG
TGGCTCACCTGCAGGAGACCAGCCCGCTGAGGGATGCCGTCGTCATCGAGCAGAGCTCCTCCCTGAATGA
GGCCAGCAGTGGCCTCTTCGACGTCTTCCTACGCTTCATGTGCCACCACGCCGTGCGCATCAGGGGCAAG
TCCTACGTCCAGTGCCAGGGGATCCCGCAGGGCTCCATCCTCTCCACGCTGCTCTGCAGCCTGTGCTACG
GCGACATGGAGAACAAGCTGTTTGCGGGGATTCGGCGGGACGGGCTGCTCCTGCGTTTGGTGGATGATTT
CTTGTTGGTGACACCTCACCTCACCCACGCGAAAACCTTCCTCAGGACCCTGGTCCGAGGTGTCCCTGAG
TATGGCTGCGTGGTGAACTTGCGGAAGACAGTGGTGAACTTCCCTGTAGAAGACGAGGCCCTGGGTGGCA
CGGCTTTTGTTCAGATGCCGGCCCACGGCCTATTCCCCTGGTGCGGCCTGCTGCTGGATACCCGGACCCT
GGAGGTGCAGAGCGACTACTCCAGCTATGCCCGGACCTCCATCAGAGCCAGTCTCACCTTCAACCGCGGC
TTCAAGGCTGGGAGGAACATGCGTCGCAAACTCTTTGGGGTCTTGCGGCTGAAGTGTCACAGCCTGTTTC
TGGATTTGCAGGTGAACAGCCTCCAGACGGTGTGCACCAACATCTACAAGATCCTCCTGCTGCAGGCGTA
CAGGTTTCACGCATGTGTGCTGCAGCTCCCATTTCATCAGCAAGTTTGGAAGAACCCCACATTTTTCCTG
CGCGTCATCTCTGACACGGCCTCCCTCTGCTACTCCATCCTGAAAGCCAAGAACGCAGGGATGTCGCTGG
GGGCCAAGGGCGCCGCCGGCCCTCTGCCCTCCGAGGCCGTGCAGTGGCTGTGCCACCAAGCATTCCTGCT
CAAGCTGACTCGACACCGTGTCACCTACGTGCCACTCCTGGGGTCACTCAGGACAGCCCAGACGCAGCTG
AGTCGGAAGCTCCCGGGGACGACGCTGACTGCCCTGGAGGCCGCAGCCAACCCGGCACTGCCCTCAGACT
TCAAGACCATCCTGGACTGAGTCGACATTAATTCCGGTTATTTTCCACCATATTGCCGTCTTTTGGCAAT
GTGAGGGCCCGGAAACCTGGCCCTGTCTTCTTGACGAGCATTCCTAGGGGTCTTTCCCCTCTCGCCAAAG
GAATGCAAGGTCTGTTGAATGTCGTGAAGGAAGCAGTTCCTCTGGAAGCTTCTTGAAGACAAACAACGTC
TGTAGCGACCCTTTGCAGGCAGCGGAACCCCCCACCTGGCGACAGGTGCCTCTGCGGCCAAAAGCCACGT
GTATAAGATACACCTGCAAAGGCGGCACAACCCCAGTGCCACGTTGTGAGTTGGATAGTTGTGGAAAGAG
TCAAATGGCTCTCCTCAAGCGTATTCAACAAGGGGCTGAAGGATGCCCAGAAGGTACCCCATTGTATGGG
ATCTGATCTGGGGCCTCGGTGCACATGCTTTACATGTGTTTAGTCGAGGTTAAAAAACGTCTAGGCCCCC
CGAACCACGGGGACGTGGTTTTCCTTTGAAAAACACGATGATAATACCATGGCTTCGTACCCCTGCCATC
AACACGCGTCTGCGTTCGACCAGGCTGCGCGTTCTCGCGGCCATAGCAACCGACGTACGGCGTTGCGCCC
TCGCCGGCAGCAAGAAGCCACGGAAGTCCGCCTGGAGCAGAAAATGCCCACGCTACTGCGGGTTTATATA
GACGGTCCTCACGGGATGGGGAAAACCACCACCACGCAACTGCTGGTGGCCCTGGGTTCGCGCGACGATA
TCGTCTACGTACCCGAGCCGATGACTTACTGGCAGGTGCTGGGGGCTTCCGAGACAATCGCGAACATCTA
CACCACACAACACCGCCTCGACCAGGGTGAGATATCGGCCGGGGACGCGGCGGTGGTAATGACAAGCGCC
CAGATAACAATGGGCATGCCTTATGCCGTGACCGACGCCGTTCTGGCTCCTCATATCGGGGGGGAGGCTG
GGAGCTCACATGCCCCGCCCCCGGCCCTCACCCTCATCTTCGACCGCCATCCCATCGCCGCCCTCCTGTG
CTACCCGGCCGCGCGATACCTTATGGGCAGCATGACCCCCCAGGCCGTGCTGGCGTTCGTGGCCCTCATC
CCGCCGACCTTGCCCGGCACAAACATCGTGTTGGGGGCCCTTCCGGAGGACAGACACATCGACCGCCTGG
CCAAACGCCAGCGCCCCGGCGAGCGGCTTGACCTGGCTATGCTGGCCGCGATTCGCCGCGTTTACGGGCT
GCTTGCCAATACGGTGCGGTATCTGCAGGGCGGCGGGTCGTGGCGGGAGGATTGGGGACAGCTTTCGGGG
ACGGCCGTGCCGCCCCAGGGTGCCGAGCCCCAGAGCAACGCGGGCCCACGACCCCATATCGGGGACACGT
TATTTACCCTGTTTCGGGCCCCCGAGTTGCTGGCCCCCAACGGCGACCTGTACAACGTGTTTGCCTGGGC
CTTGGACGTCTTGGCCAAACGCCTCCGTCCCATGCACGTCTTTATCCTGGATTACGACCAATCGCCCGCC
GGCTGCCGGGACGCCCTGCTGCAACTTACCTCCGGGATGGTCCAGACCCACGTCACCACCCCCGGCTCCA
TACCGACGATCTGCGACCTGGCGCGCACGTTTGCCCGGGAGATGGGGGAGGCTAACTGAAACACGGAAGG
GGTACCGAATTCCTCGACGGTACCTTTAAGACCAATGACTTACAAGGCAGCTGTAGATCTTAGCCACTTT
TTAAAAGAAAAGGGGGGACTGGAAGGGCTAATTCACTCCCAACGAAGACAAGATGGGATCAATTCACCAT
GGGAATAACTTCGTATAGCATACATTATACGAAGTTATGCTGCTTTTTGCTTGTACTGGGTCTCTCTGGT
TAGACCAGATCTGAGCCTGGGAGCTCTCTGGCTAACTAGGGAACCCACTGCTTAAGCCTCAATAAAGCTT
GCCTTGAGTGCTTCAAGTAGTGTGTGCCCGTCTGTTGTGTGACTCTGGTAACTAGAGATCCCTCAGACCC
TTTTAGTCAGTGTGGAAAATCTCTAGCAGCATCTAGAATTAATTCCGTGTATTCTATAGTGTCACCTAAA
TCGTATGTGTATGATACATAAGGTTATGTATTAATTGTAGCCGCGTTCTAACGACAATATGTACAAGCCT
AATTGTGTAGCATCTGGCTTACTGAAGCAGACCCTATCATCTCTCTCGTAAACTGCCGTCAGAGTCGGTT
TGGTTGGACGAACCTTCTGAGTTTCTGGTAACGCCGTCCCGCACCCGGAAATGGTCAGCGAACCAATCAG
CAGGGTCATCGCTAGCCAGATCCTCTACGCCGGACGCATCGTGGCCGGCATCACCGGCGCCACAGGTGCG
GTTGCTGGCGCCTATATCGCCGACATCACCGATGGGGAAGATCGGGCTCGCCACTTCGGGCTCATGAGCG
CTTGTTTCGGCGTGGGTATGGTGGCAGGCCCCGTGGCCGGGGGACTGTTGGGCGCCATCTCCTTGCATGC
ACCATTCCTTGCGGCGGCGGTGCTCAACGGCCTCAACCTACTACTGGGCTGCTTCCTAATGCAGGAGTCG
CATAAGGGAGAGCGTCGAATGGTGCACTCTCAGTACAATCTGCTCTGATGCCGCATAGTTAAGCCAGCCC
CGACACCCGCCAACACCCGCTGACGCGCCCTGACGGGCTTGTCTGCTCCCGGCATCCGCTTACAGACAAG
CTGTGACCGTCTCCGGGAGCTGCATGTGTCAGAGGTTTTCACCGTCATCACCGAAACGCGCGAGACGAAA
GGGCCTCGTGATACGCCTATTTTTATAGGTTAATGTCATGATAATAATGGTTTCTTAGACGTCAGGTGGC
ACTTTTCGGGGAAATGTGCGCGGAACCCCTATTTGTTTATTTTTCTAAATACATTCAAATATGTATCCGC
TCATGAGACAATAACCCTGATAAATGCTTCAATAATATTGAAAAAGGAAGAGTATGAGTATTCAACATTT
CCGTGTCGCCCTTATTCCCTTTTTTGCGGCATTTTGCCTTCCTGTTTTTGCTCACCCAGAAACGCTGGTG
AAAGTAAAAGATGCTGAAGATCAGTTGGGTGCACGAGTGGGTTACATCGAACTGGATCTCAACAGCGGTA
AGATCCTTGAGAGTTTTCGCCCCGAAGAACGTTTTCCAATGATGAGCACTTTTAAAGTTCTGCTATGTGG
CGCGGTATTATCCCGTATTGACGCCGGGCAAGAGCAACTCGGTCGCCGCATACACTATTCTCAGAATGAC
TTGGTTGAGTACTCACCAGTCACAGAAAAGCATCTTACGGATGGCATGACAGTAAGAGAATTATGCAGTG
CTGCCATAACCATGAGTGATAACACTGCGGCCAACTTACTTCTGACAACGATCGGAGGACCGAAGGAGCT
AACCGCTTTTTTGCACAACATGGGGGATCATGTAACTCGCCTTGATCGTTGGGAACCGGAGCTGAATGAA
GCCATACCAAACGACGAGCGTGACACCACGATGCCTGTAGCAATGGCAACAACGTTGCGCAAACTATTAA
CTGGCGAACTACTTACTCTAGCTTCCCGGCAACAATTAATAGACTGGATGGAGGCGGATAAAGTTGCAGG
ACCACTTCTGCGCTCGGCCCTTCCGGCTGGCTGGTTTATTGCTGATAAATCTGGAGCCGGTGAGCGTGGG
TCTCGCGGTATCATTGCAGCACTGGGGCCAGATGGTAAGCCCTCCCGTATCGTAGTTATCTACACGACGG
GGAGTCAGGCAACTATGGATGAACGAAATAGACAGATCGCTGAGATAGGTGCCTCACTGATTAAGCATTG
GTAACTGTCAGACCAAGTTTACTCATATATACTTTAGATTGATTTAAAACTTCATTTTTAATTTAAAAGG
ATCTAGGTGAAGATCCTTTTTGATAATCTCATGACCAAAATCCCTTAACGTGAGTTTTCGTTCCACTGAG
CGTCAGACCCCGTAGAAAAGATCAAAGGATCTTCTTGAGATCCTTTTTTTCTGCGCGTAATCTGCTGCTT
GCAAACAAAAAAACCACCGCTACCAGCGGTGGTTTGTTTGCCGGATCAAGAGCTACCAACTCTTTTTCCG
AAGGTAACTGGCTTCAGCAGAGCGCAGATACCAAATACTGTTCTTCTAGTGTAGCCGTAGTTAGGCCACC
ACTTCAAGAACTCTGTAGCACCGCCTACATACCTCGCTCTGCTAATCCTGTTACCAGTGGCTGCTGCCAG
TGGCGATAAGTCGTGTCTTACCGGGTTGGACTCAAGACGATAGTTACCGGATAAGGCGCAGCGGTCGGGC
TGAACGGGGGGTTCGTGCACACAGCCCAGCTTGGAGCGAACGACCTACACCGAACTGAGATACCTACAGC
GTGAGCTATGAGAAAGCGCCACGCTTCCCGAAGGGAGAAAGGCGGACAGGTATCCGGTAAGCGGCAGGGT
CGGAACAGGAGAGCGCACGAGGGAGCTTCCAGGGGGAAACGCCTGGTATCTTTATAGTCCTGTCGGGTTT
CGCCACCTCTGACTTGAGCGTCGATTTTTGTGATGCTCGTCAGGGGGGCGGAGCCTATGGAAAAACGCCA
GCAACGCGGCCTTTTTACGGTTCCTGGCCTTTTGCTGGCCTTTTGCTCACATGTTCTTTCCTGCGTTATC
CCCTGATTCTGTGGATAACCGTATTACCGCCTTTGAGTGAGCTGATACCGCTCGCCGCAGCCGAACGACC
GAGCGCAGCGAGTCAGTGAGCGAGGAAGCGGAAGAGCGCCCAATACGCAAACCGCCTCTCCCCGCGCGTT
GGCCGATTCATTAATGCAGCTGTGGAATGTGTGTCAGTTAGGGTGTGGAAAGTCCCCAGGCTCCCCAGCA
GGCAGAAGTATGCAAAGCATGCATCTCAATTAGTCAGCAACCAGGTGTGGAAAGTCCCCAGGCTCCCCAG
CAGGCAGAAGTATGCAAAGCATGCATCTCAATTAGTCAGCAACCATAGTCCCGCCCCTAACTCCGCCCAT
CCCGCCCCTAACTCCGCCCAGTTCCGCCCATTCTCCGCCCCATGGCTGACTAATTTTTTTTATTTATGCA
GAGGCCGAGGCCGCCTCGGCCTCTGAGCTATTCCAGAAGTAGTGAGGAGGCTTTTTTGGAGGCCTAGGCT
TTTGCAAAAAGCTTGGACACAAGACAGGCTTGCGAGATATGTTTGAGAATACCACTTTATCCCGCGTCAG
GGAGAGGCAGTGCGTAAAAAGACGCGGACTCATGTGAAATACTGGTTTTTAGTGCGCCAGATCTCTATAA
TCTCGCGCAACCTATTTTCCCCTCGAACACTTTTTAAGCCGTAGATAAACAGGCTGGGACACTTCACATG
AGCGAAAAATACATCGTCACCTGGGACATGTTGCAGATCCATGCACGTAAACTCGCAAGCCGACTGATGC
CTTCTGAACAATGGAAAGGCATTATTGCCGTAAGCCGTGGCGGTCTGTACCGGGTGCGTTACTGGCGCGT
GAACTGGGTATTCGTCATGTCGATACCGTTTGTATTTCCAGCTACGATCACGACAACCAGCGCGAGCTTA
AAGTGCTGAAACGCGCAGAAGGCGATGGCGAAGGCTTCATCGTTATTGATGACCTGGTGGATACCGGTGG
TACTGCGGTTGCGATTCGTGAAATGTATCCAAAAGCGCACTTTGTCACCATCTTCGCAAAACCGGCTGGT
CGTCCGCTGGTTGATGACTATGTTGTTGATATCCCGCAAGATACCTGGATTGAACAGCCGTGGGATATGG
GCGTCGTATTCGTCCCGCCAATCTCCGGTCGCTAATCTTTTCAACGCCTGGCACTGCCGGGCGTTGTTCT
TTTTAACTTCAGGCGGGTTACAATAGTTTCCAGTAAGTATTCTGGAGGCTGCATCCATGACACAGGCAAA
CCTGAGCGAAACCCTGTTCAAACCCCGCTTTAAACATCCTGAAACCTCGACGCTAGTCCGCCGCTTTAAT
CACGGCGCACAACCGCCTGTGCAGTCGGCCCTTGATGGTAAAACCATCCCTCACTGGTATCGCATGATTA
ACCGTCTGATGTGGATCTGGCGCGGCATTGACCCACGCGAAATCCTCGACGTCCAGGCACGTATTGTGAT
GAGCGATGCCGAACGTACCGACGATGATTTATACGATACGGTGATTGGCTACCGTGGCGGCAACTGGATT
TATGAGTGGGCCCCGGATCTTTGTGAAGGAACCTTACTTCTGTGGTGTGACATAATTGGACAAACTACCT
ACAGAGATTTAAAGCTCTAAGGTAAATATAAAATTTTTAAGTGTATAATGTGTTAAACTACTGATTCTAA
TTGTTTGTGTATTTTAGATTCCAACCTATGGAACTGATGAATGGGAGCAGTGGTGGAATGCCTTTAATGA
GGAAAACCTGTTTTGCTCAGAAGAAATGCCATCTAGTGATGATGAGGCTACTGCTGACTCTCAACATTCT
ACTCCTCCAAAAAAGAAGAGAAAGGTAGAAGACCCCAAGGACTTTCCTTCAGAATTGCTAAGTTTTTTGA
GTCATGCTGTGTTTAGTAATAGAACTCTTGCTTGCTTTGCTATTTACACCACAAAGGAAAAAGCTGCACT
GCTATACAAGAAAATTATGGAAAAATATTCTGTAACCTTTATAAGTAGGCATAACAGTTATAATCATAAC
ATACTGTTTTTTCTTACTCCACACAGGCATAGAGTGTCTGCTATTAATAACTATGCTCAAAAATTGTGTA
CCTTTAGCTTTTTAATTTGTAAAGGGGTTAATAAGGAATATTTGATGTATAGTGCCTTGACTAGAGATCA
TAATCAGCCATACCACATTTGTAGAGGTTTTACTTGCTTTAAAAAACCTCCCACACCTCCCCCTGAACCT
GAAACATAAAATGAATGCAATTGTTGTTGTTAACTTGTTTATTGCAGCTTATAATGGTTACAAATAAAGC
AATAGCATCACAAATTTCACAAATAAAGCATTTTTTTCACTGCATTCTAGTTGTGGTTTGTCCAAACTCA
TCAATGTATCTTATCATGTCTGGATCAACTGGATAACTCAAGCTAACCAAAATCATCCCAAACTTCCCAC
CCCATACCCTATTACCACTGCCAATTACCTGT
