>Addgene plasmid #12245 | pLOX-TERT-iresTK | addgene partial sequence | sequence record 55147 | SV40pA-R 5'-GAAATTTGTGATGCTATTGC-3'
AACAACAATTGCATTCATTTTATGTTTCAGGTTCAGGGGGAGGTGTGGGAGGTTTTTTAAAGCAAGTAAA
ACCTCTACAAATGTGGTATGGCTGATTATGATCTCTAGTCAAGGCACTATACATCAAATATTCCTTATTA
ACCCCTTTACAAATTAAAAAGCTAAAGGTACACAATTTTTGAGCATAGTTATTAATAGCAGACACTCTAT
GCCTGTGTGGAGTAAGAAAAAACAGTATGTTATGATTATAACTGTTATGCCTACTTATAAAGGTTACAGA
ATATTTTTCCATAATTTTCTTGTATAGCAGTGCAGCTTTTTCCTTTGTGGTGTAAATAGCAAAGCAAGCA
AGAGTTCTATTACTAAACACAGCATGACTCAAAAAACTTAGCAATTCTGAAGGAAAGTCCTTGGGGTCTT
CTACCTTTCTCTTCTTTTTTGGAGGAGTAGAATGTTGAGAGTCAGCAGTAGCCTCATCATCACTAGATGG
CATTTCTTCTGAGCAAAACAGGTTTTCCTCATTAAAGGCATTCCACCACTGCTCCCATTCATCAGTTCCA
TAGGTTGGAATCTAAAATACACAAACAATTAGAATCAGTAGTTTAACACATTATACACTTAAAAATTTTA
TATTTACCTTAGAGCTTTAAATCTCTGTAGGTAGTTTGTCCAATTATGTCACACCACAGAAGTAAGGTTC
CTTCACAAAGATCCGGGGCCCACTCATAAATCCAGTTGCCGCCACGGTAGCCAATCACCGTATCGTATAA
ATCATCGTCGGTACGTTCGGCATCGCTCATCACAATACGTGCCTGGACGTCGAGGATTTCGCGTGGGTCA
ATGCCGCGCCAGATCCACATC
