>Addgene plasmid #12245 | pLOX-TERT-iresTK | addgene partial sequence | sequence record 55148 | Sp6 5'-ATTTAGGTGACACTATAG-3'
TTCCACACTGACTAAAAGGGTCTGAGGGATCTCTAGTTACCAGAGTCACACAACAGACGGGCACACACTA
CTTGAAGCACTCAAGGCAAGCTTTATTGAGGCTTAAGCAGTGGGTTCCCTAGTTAGCCAGAGAGCTCCCA
GGCTCAGATCTGGTCTAACCAGAGAGACCCAGTACAAGCAAAAAGCAGCATAACTTCGTATAATGTATGC
TATACGAAGTTATTCCCATGGTGAATTGATCCCATCTTGTCTTCGTTGGGAGTGAATTAGCCCTTCCAGT
CCCCCCTTTTCTTTTAAAAAGTGGCTAAGATCTACAGCTGCCTTGTAAGTCATTGGTCTTAAAGGTACCG
TCGAGGAATTCGGTACCCCTTCCGTGTTTCAGTTAGCCTCCCCCATCTCCCGGGCAAACGTGCGCGCCAG
GTCGCAGATCGTCGGTATGGAGCCGGGGGTGGTGACGTGGGTCTGGACCATCCCGGAGGTAAGTTGCAGC
AGGGCGTCCCGGCAGCCGGCGGGCGATTGGTCGTAATCCAGGATAAAGACGTGCATGGGACGGAGGCGTT
TGGCCAAGACGTCCAAGGCCCAGGCAAACACGTTGTACAGGTCGCCGTTGGGGGCCAGCAACTCGGGGGC
CCGAAACAGGGTAAATAACGTGTCCCCGATATGGGGTCGTGGGCCCGCGTTGCTCTGGGGCTCGGCACCC
TGGGGCGGCACGGCCGTCCCCGAAAGCTGTCCCCAATCCTCCCGCCACGACCCGCCGCCCTGCAGATACC
GCACCGTATTGGCAAGCAGCCCGTAAACGCGGCGAATCGCGGCCAGCATAGCCAGGTCAAGCCGCTCGCC
GGGGCGCTGGCGTTTGGCCAGGCGGTCGATGTGTCTGTCCTCCGGAAGGGCCCCCAACACGATGTTTGTG
CCGGGCAAGGTCGGCGGGATGAGGGCCACGAACGCCAGCACGGCCTGGGGGGTCATGCTGCC
