>Addgene plasmid #12245 | pLOX-TERT-iresTK | addgene partial sequence | sequence record 107936 | LNCX 5'-AGCTCGTTTAGTGAACCGTCAGATC-3'
TCCACGCTGTTTTGACCTCCATAGAAGACACCGACTCTAGCTAGAGGATCTACTAGTGAATTCGTCCTGC
TGCGCACGTGGGAAGCCCTGGCCCCGGCCACCCCCGCGATGCCGCGCGCTCCCCGCTGCCGAGCCGTGCG
CTCCCTGCTGCGCAGCCACTACCGCGAGGTGCTGCCGCTGGCCACGTTCGTGCGGCGCCTGGGGCCCCAG
GGCTGGCGGCTGGTGCAGCGCGGGGACCCGGCGGCTTTCCGCGCGCTGGTGGCCCAGTGCCTGGTGTGCG
TGCCCTGGGACGCACGGCCGCCCCCCGCCGCCCCCTCCTTCCGCCAGGTGTCCTGCCTGAAGGAGCTGGT
GGCCCGAGTGCTGCAGAGGCTGTGCGAGCGCGGCGCGAAGAACGTGCTGGCCTTCGGCTTCGCGCTGCTG
GACGGGGCCCGCGGGGGCCCCCCCGAGGCCTTCACCACCAGCGTGCGCAGCTACCTGCCCAACACGGTGA
CCGACGCACTGCGGGGGAGCGGGGCGTGGGGGCTGCTGCTGCGCCGCGTGGGCGACGACGTGCTGGTTCA
CCTGCTGGCACGCTGCGCGCTCTTTGTGCTGGTGGCTCCCAGCTGCGCCTACCAGGTGTGCGGGCCGCCG
CTGTACCAGCTCGGCGCTGCCACTCAGGCCCGGCCCCCGCCACACGCTAGTGGACCCCGAAGGCGTCTGG
GATGCGAACGGGCCTGGAACCATAGCGTCAGGGAGGCCGGGGTC
