>Addgene plasmid #12245 | pLOX-TERT-iresTK | addgene partial sequence | sequence record 157913 | CMV-F
CTATATAAGCAGAGCTCGTTTAGTGAACCGTCAGATCGCCTGGAGACGCCATCCACGCTGTTTTGACCTC
CATAGAAGACACCGACTCTAGCTAGAGGATCTACTAGTGAATTCGTCCTGCTGCGCACGTGGGAAGCCCT
GGCCCCGGCCACCCCCGCGATGCCGCGCGCTCCCCGCTGCCGAGCCGTGCGCTCCCTGCTGCGCAGCCAC
TACCGCGAGGTGCTGCCGCTGGCCACGTTCGTGCGGCGCCTGGGGCCCCAGGGCTGGCGGCTGGTGCAGC
GCGGGGACCCGGCGGCTTTCCGCGCGCTGGTGGCCCAGTGCCTGGTGTGCGTGCCCTGGGACGCACGGCC
GCCCCCCGCCGCCCCCTCCTTCCGCCAGGTGTCCTGCCTGAAGGAGCTGGTGGCCCGAGTGCTGCAGAGG
CTGTGCGAGCGCGGCGCGAAGAACGTGCTGGCCTTCGGCTTCGCGCTGCTGGACGGGGCCCGCGGGGGCC
CCCCCGAGGCCTTCACCACCAGCGTGCGCAGCTACCTGCCCAACACGGTGACCGACGCACTGCGGGGGAG
CGGGGCGTGGGGGCTGCTGCTGCGCCGCGTGGGCGACGACGTGCTGGTTCACCTGCTGGCACGCTGCGCG
CTCTTTGTGCTGGTGGCTCCCAGCTGCGCCTACCAGGTGTGCGGGCCGCCGCTGTACCAG
