>Addgene plasmid #12245 | pLOX-TERT-iresTK | addgene partial sequence | sequence record 158477 | pCDH-rev 5'-GCATTCCTTTGGCGAGAG-3'
GTCAAGAAGACAGGGCCAGGTTTCCGGGCCCTCACATTGCCAAAAGACGGCAATATGGTGGAAAATAACC
GGAATTAATGTCGACTCAGTCCAGGATGGTCTTGAAGTCTGAGGGCAGTGCCGGGTTGGCTGCGGCCTCC
AGGGCAGTCAGCGTCGTCCCCGGGAGCTTCCGACTCAGCTGCGTCTGGGCTGTCCTGAGTGACCCCAGGA
GTGGCACGTAGGTGACACGGTGTCGAGTCAGCTTGAGCAGGAATGCTTGGTGGCACAGCCACTGCACGGC
CTCGGAGGGCAGAGGGCCGGCGGCGCCCTTGGCCCCCAGCGACATCCCTGCGTTCTTGGCTTTCAGGATG
GAGTAGCAGAGGGAGGCCGTGTCAGAGATGACGCGCAGGAAAAATGTGGGGTTCTTCCAAACTTGCTGAT
GAAATGGGAGCTGCAGCACACATGCGTGAAACCTGTACGCCTGCAGCAGGAGGATCTTGTAGATGTTGGT
GCACACCGTCTGGAGGCTGTTCACCTGCAAATCCAGAAACAGGCTGTGACACTTCAGCCGCAAGACCCCA
AAGAGTTTGCGACGCATGTTCCTCCCAGCCTTGAAGCCGCGGTTGAAGGTGAGACTGGCTCTGATGGAGG
TCCGGGCATAGCTGGAGTAGTCGCTCTGCACCTCCAGGGTCCGGGTATCCAGCAGCAGGCCGCACCAGGG
GAATAGGCCGTGGGCCGGCATCTGAACAAAAGCCGTGCCACCCAGGGCCTCGTCTTCTACAGGGAAGTTC
ACCACTGTCTTCCGCAAGTTCACCACGCAGCCATACTCAGGGACACCTCGGACCAGGGTCCTGA
